Addgene plasmid #81265: pDONR223_REG1A_p.S131I
Purpose: Gateway Donor vector containing REG1A , part of the Target Accelerator Plasmid Collection.
Depositing lab: Jesse Boehm & William Hahn & David Root. Depositing organization: Broad Institute. Publication: Systematic Functional Interrogation of Rare Cancer Variants Identifies Oncogenic Alleles. Kim E, Ilic N, Shrestha Y, Zou L, Kamburov A, Zhu C, Yang X, Lubonja R, Tran N, Nguyen C, Lawrence MS, Piccioni F, Bagul M, Doench JG, Chouinard CR, Wu X, Hogstrom L, Natoli T, Tamayo P, Horn H, Corsello SM, Lage K, Root DE, Subramanian A, Golub TR, Getz G, Boehm JS, Hahn WC. Cancer Discov. 2016 Jul;6(7):714-26. doi: 10.1158/2159-8290.CD-16-0160. Epub 2016 May 4. PubMed 27147599.
Backbone
  Vector backbone: pDONR223
  Backbone manufacturer: Invitrogen
  Backbone size w/o insert (bp): 2790
  Vector type: Gateway Entry vector
Growth in bacteria
  Bacterial resistance: Spectinomycin, 50 μg/mL
  Growth temperature: 37°C
  Growth strain: DH5alpha
  Copy number: High Copy
Gene/Insert
  Gene/Insert name: REG1A
  Species: H. sapiens (human)
  Mutation: S131I
  GenBank ID: NM_002909.4
  Entrez Gene: REG1A (a.k.a. ICRF, P19, PSP, PSPS, PSPS1, PTP, REG)
  Promoter: None
  Cloning method: Gateway Cloning
  Sequencing primers: 5′ M13pUC-fwd; 3′ M13-Rev
Terms and licenses: Academic/Nonprofit Terms; Industry Terms: Not Available to Industry
Depositor comments: Open state: NO stop codon immediately follows insert
How to cite: pDONR223_REG1A_p.S131I was a gift from Jesse Boehm & William Hahn & David Root (Addgene plasmid # 81265 ; http://n2t.net/addgene:81265 ; RRID:Addgene_81265)
