[The description below was written by a language model from this plasmid's Addgene catalogue record and the feature table of its GenBank file.]
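Description:
pDONR223_REG1A_p.S131I is a Gateway entry clone built on the Invitrogen pDONR223 backbone and carrying the human REG1A open reading frame with an S131I missense substitution. The 3,291 bp circular plasmid is maintained in E. coli from a high-copy ColE1/pUC-type origin and is selected through the aadA gene (SmR), an aminoglycoside adenylyltransferase that confers resistance to spectinomycin and streptomycin. The rrnB T1 and T2 terminators lie upstream of the cloning region, where they help insulate the insert from read-through transcription originating in the backbone.

The insert is not annotated as a feature in its own right, but it occupies the roughly 500 bp interval between the attL1 and attL2 sites, which are the substrates for the LR Clonase reaction. No promoter drives REG1A in this plasmid. A T7 promoter sits just outside attL2, oriented toward the insert from its 3′ side, and is a backbone element rather than an expression control for the gene. M13 forward and reverse primer sites flank the att cassette for sequence verification. The clone is in the "open" configuration, meaning no stop codon immediately follows the coding sequence, so after LR transfer into a destination vector the ORF can be read through into a C-terminal tag or fusion partner supplied by that vector.

The plasmid therefore serves as a shuttle source rather than an expression construct. It belongs to the Target Accelerator Plasmid Collection, a set of mutant alleles assembled for systematic functional testing of rare cancer-associated variants, in which the allele is moved into expression vectors and can be assayed against wild-type REG1A.
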