LOCUS       Exported 3291 bp ds-DNA circular SYN 13-MAY-2021
DEFINITION  Gateway Donor vector containing REG1A , part of the Target
            Accelerator Plasmid Collection..
ACCESSION   .
VERSION     .
KEYWORDS    pDONR223_REG1A_p.S131I
SOURCE      synthetic DNA construct
  ORGANISM  synthetic DNA construct
REFERENCE   1 (bases 1 to 3291)
  AUTHORS   Kim E, Ilic N, Shrestha Y, Zou L, Kamburov A, Zhu C, Yang X, Lubonja
            R, Tran N, Nguyen C, Lawrence MS, Piccioni F, Bagul M, Doench JG,
            Chouinard CR, Wu X, Hogstrom L, Natoli T, Tamayo P, Horn H, Corsello
            SM, Lage K, Root DE, Subramanian A, Golub TR, Getz G, Boehm JS, Hahn
            WC
  TITLE     Systematic Functional Interrogation of Rare Cancer Variants
            Identifies Oncogenic Alleles.
  JOURNAL   Cancer Discov. 2016 Jul;6(7):714-26. doi:
            10.1158/2159-8290.CD-16-0160. Epub 2016 May 4.
  PUBMED    27147599
REFERENCE   2 (bases 1 to 3291)
  AUTHORS   .
  TITLE     Direct Submission
  JOURNAL   Exported May 13, 2021 from SnapGene Server 1.1.58
            http://www.snapgene.com
FEATURES             Location/Qualifiers
     source          1..3291
                     /organism="synthetic DNA construct"
                     /mol_type="other DNA"
     primer_bind     43..65
                     /label=M13/pUC Forward
                     /note="In lacZ gene"
     primer_bind     57..74
                     /label=M13 Forward
                     /note="In lacZ gene. Also called M13-F20 or M13 (-21)
                     Forward"
     primer_bind     58..74
                     /label=M13 fwd
                     /note="common sequencing primer, one of multiple similar
                     variants"
     protein_bind    90..189
                     /gene="mutant version of attL"
                     /label=attL1
                     /bound_moiety="LR Clonase(TM)"
                     /note="recombination site for the Gateway(R) LR reaction"
     protein_bind    complement(691..790)
                     /gene="mutant version of attL"
                     /label=attL2
                     /bound_moiety="LR Clonase(TM)"
                     /note="recombination site for the Gateway(R) LR reaction"
     primer_bind     complement(807..826)
                     /label=T7
                     /note="T7 promoter, forward primer"
     promoter        complement(808..826)
                     /label=T7 promoter
                     /note="promoter for bacteriophage T7 RNA polymerase"
     primer_bind     complement(831..847)
                     /label=M13 rev
                     /note="common sequencing primer, one of multiple similar
                     variants"
     primer_bind     complement(831..847)
                     /label=M13 Reverse
                     /note="In lacZ gene. Also called M13-rev"
     CDS             1278..2069
                     /codon_start=1
                     /gene="aadA"
                     /product="aminoglycoside adenylyltransferase (Murphy,
                     1985)"
                     /label=SmR
                     /note="confers resistance to spectinomycin and
                     streptomycin"
                     /translation="MREAVIAEVSTQLSEVVGVIERHLEPTLLAVHLYGSAVDGGLKPH
                     SDIDLLVTVTVRLDETTRRALINDLLETSASPGESEILRAVEVTIVVHDDIIPWRYPAK
                     RELQFGEWQRNDILAGIFEPATIDIDLAILLTKAREHSVALVGPAAEELFDPVPEQDLF
                     EALNETLTLWNSPPDWAGDERNVVLTLSRIWYSAVTGKIAPKDVAADWAMERLPAQYQP
                     VILEARQAYLGQEEDRLASRADQLEEFVHYVKGEITKVVGK"
     rep_origin      2162..2750
                     /direction=RIGHT
                     /label=ori
                     /note="high-copy-number ColE1/pMB1/pBR322/pUC origin of
                     replication"
     primer_bind     2651..2670
                     /label=pBR322ori-F
                     /note="pBR322 origin, forward primer"
     primer_bind     2904..2921
                     /label=L4440
                     /note="L4440 vector, forward primer"
     terminator      3080..3107
                     /label=rrnB T2 terminator
                     /note="transcription terminator T2 from the E. coli rrnB
                     gene"
     terminator      3199..3285
                     /gene="Escherichia coli rrnB"
                     /label=rrnB T1 terminator
                     /note="transcription terminator T1 from the E. coli rrnB
                     gene"
ORIGIN
        1 ggcagttccc tactctcgcg ttaacgctag catggatgtt ttcccagtca cgacgttgta
       61 aaacgacggc cagtcttaag ctcgggcccc aaataatgat tttattttga ctgatagtga
      121 cctgttcgtt gcaacaaatt gatgagcaat gcttttttat aatgccaact ttgtacaaaa
      181 aagttggcac catggctcag accagctcat acttcatgct gatctcctgc ctgatgtttc
      241 tgtctcagag ccaaggccaa gaggcccaga cagagttgcc ccaggcccgg atcagctgcc
      301 cagaaggcac caatgcctat cgctcctact gctactactt taatgaagac cgtgagacct
      361 gggttgatgc agatctctat tgccagaaca tgaattcggg caacctggtg tctgtgctca
      421 cccaggccga gggtgccttt gtggcctcac tgattaagga gagtggcact gatgacttca
      481 atgtctggat tggcctccat gaccccaaaa agaaccgccg ctggcactgg agcagtgggt
      541 ccctggtctc ctacaagtcc tggggcattg gagccccaag cattgttaat cctggctact
      601 gtgtgagcct gacctcaagc acaggattcc agaaatggaa ggatgtgcct tgtgaagaca
      661 agttctcctt tgtctgcaag ttcaaaaact atccaacttt cttgtacaaa gttggcatta
      721 taagaaagca ttgcttatca atttgttgca acgaacaggt cactatcagt caaaataaaa
      781 tcattatttg ccatccagct gatatcccct atagtgagtc gtattacatg gtcatagctg
      841 tttcctggca gctctggccc gtgtctcaaa atctctgatg ttacattgca caagataaaa
      901 atatatcatc atgcctcctc tagaccagcc aggacagaaa tgcctcgact tcgctgctac
      961 ccaaggttgc cgggtgacgc acaccgtgga aacggatgaa ggcacgaacc cagtggacat
     1021 aagcctgttc ggttcgtaag ctgtaatgca agtagcgtat gcgctcacgc aactggtcca
     1081 gaaccttgac cgaacgcagc ggtggtaacg gcgcagtggc ggttttcatg gcttgttatg
     1141 actgtttttt tggggtacag tctatgcctc gggcatccaa gcagcaagcg cgttacgccg
     1201 tgggtcgatg tttgatgtta tggagcagca acgatgttac gcagcagggc agtcgcccta
     1261 aaacaaagtt aaacattatg agggaagcgg tgatcgccga agtatcgact caactatcag
     1321 aggtagttgg cgtcatcgag cgccatctcg aaccgacgtt gctggccgta catttgtacg
     1381 gctccgcagt ggatggcggc ctgaagccac acagtgatat tgatttgctg gttacggtga
     1441 ccgtaaggct tgatgaaaca acgcggcgag ctttgatcaa cgaccttttg gaaacttcgg
     1501 cttcccctgg agagagcgag attctccgcg ctgtagaagt caccattgtt gtgcacgacg
     1561 acatcattcc gtggcgttat ccagctaagc gcgaactgca atttggagaa tggcagcgca
     1621 atgacattct tgcaggtatc ttcgagccag ccacgatcga cattgatctg gctatcttgc
     1681 tgacaaaagc aagagaacat agcgttgcct tggtaggtcc agcggcggag gaactctttg
     1741 atccggttcc tgaacaggat ctatttgagg cgctaaatga aaccttaacg ctatggaact
     1801 cgccgcccga ctgggctggc gatgagcgaa atgtagtgct tacgttgtcc cgcatttggt
     1861 acagcgcagt aaccggcaaa atcgcgccga aggatgtcgc tgccgactgg gcaatggagc
     1921 gcctgccggc ccagtatcag cccgtcatac ttgaagctag acaggcttat cttggacaag
     1981 aagaagatcg cttggcctcg cgcgcagatc agttggaaga atttgtccac tacgtgaaag
     2041 gcgagatcac caaggtagtc ggcaaataac cctcgagcca cccatgacca aaatccctta
     2101 acgtgagtta cgcgtcgttc cactgagcgt cagaccccgt agaaaagatc aaaggatctt
     2161 cttgagatcc tttttttctg cgcgtaatct gctgcttgca aacaaaaaaa ccaccgctac
     2221 cagcggtggt ttgtttgccg gatcaagagc taccaactct ttttccgaag gtaactggct
     2281 tcagcagagc gcagatacca aatactgttc ttctagtgta gccgtagtta ggccaccact
     2341 tcaagaactc tgtagcaccg cctacatacc tcgctctgct aatcctgtta ccagtggctg
     2401 ctgccagtgg cgataagtcg tgtcttaccg ggttggactc aagacgatag ttaccggata
     2461 aggcgcagcg gtcgggctga acggggggtt cgtgcacaca gcccagcttg gagcgaacga
     2521 cctacaccga actgagatac ctacagcgtg agctatgaga aagcgccacg cttcccgaag
     2581 ggagaaaggc ggacaggtat ccggtaagcg gcagggtcgg aacaggagag cgcacgaggg
     2641 agcttccagg gggaaacgcc tggtatcttt atagtcctgt cgggtttcgc cacctctgac
     2701 ttgagcgtcg atttttgtga tgctcgtcag gggggcggag cctatggaaa aacgccagca
     2761 acgcggcctt tttacggttc ctggcctttt gctggccttt tgctcacatg ttctttcctg
     2821 cgttatcccc tgattctgtg gataaccgta ttaccgcctt tgagtgagct gataccgctc
     2881 gccgcagccg aacgaccgag cgcagcgagt cagtgagcga ggaagcggaa gagcgcccaa
     2941 tacgcaaacc gcctctcccc gcgcgttggc cgattcatta atgcagctgg cacgacaggt
     3001 ttcccgactg gaaagcgggc agtgagcgca acgcaattaa tacgcgtacc gctagccagg
     3061 aagagtttgt agaaacgcaa aaaggccatc cgtcaggatg gccttctgct tagtttgatg
     3121 cctggcagtt tatggcgggc gtcctgcccg ccaccctccg ggccgttgct tcacaacgtt
     3181 caaatccgct cccggcggat ttgtcctact caggagagcg ttcaccgaca aacaacagat
     3241 aaaacgaaag gcccagtctt ccgactgagc ctttcgtttt atttgatgcc t
//
