>Addgene plasmid #81265 | pDONR223_REG1A_p.S131I | depositor partial sequence | sequence record 154584 | Insert sequence
ATGGCTCAGACCAGCTCATACTTCATGCTGATCTCCTGCCTGATGTTTCTGTCTCAGAGCCAAGGCCAAG
AGGCCCAGACAGAGTTGCCCCAGGCCCGGATCAGCTGCCCAGAAGGCACCAATGCCTATCGCTCCTACTG
CTACTACTTTAATGAAGACCGTGAGACCTGGGTTGATGCAGATCTCTATTGCCAGAACATGAATTCGGGC
AACCTGGTGTCTGTGCTCACCCAGGCCGAGGGTGCCTTTGTGGCCTCACTGATTAAGGAGAGTGGCACTG
ATGACTTCAATGTCTGGATTGGCCTCCATGACCCCAAAAAGAACCGCCGCTGGCACTGGAGCAGTGGGTC
CCTGGTCTCCTACAAGTCCTGGGGCATTGGAGCCCCAAGCATTGTTAATCCTGGCTACTGTGTGAGCCTG
ACCTCAAGCACAGGATTCCAGAAATGGAAGGATGTGCCTTGTGAAGACAAGTTCTCCTTTGTCTGCAAGT
TCAAAAAC
